>Addgene plasmid #80039 | pCMV-EPN-01* | depositor full sequence | sequence record 150309 | pCMV-EPN-01* sequence 6305 bps
GACGGATCGGGAGATCTCCCGATCCCCTATGGTGCACTCTCAGTACAATCTGCTCTGATGCCGCATAGTT
AAGCCAGTATCTGCTCCCTGCTTGTGTGTTGGAGGTCGCTGAGTAGTGCGCGAGCAAAATTTAAGCTACA
ACAAGGCAAGGCTTGACCGACAATTGCATGAAGAATCTGCTTAGGGTTAGGCGTTTTGCGCTGCTTCGCG
ATGTACGGGCCAGATATACGCGTTGACATTGATTATTGACTAGTTATTAATAGTAATCAATTACGGGGTC
ATTAGTTCATAGCCCATATATGGAGTTCCGCGTTACATAACTTACGGTAAATGGCCCGCCTGGCTGACCG
CCCAACGACCCCCGCCCATTGACGTCAATAATGACGTATGTTCCCATAGTAACGCCAATAGGGACTTTCC
ATTGACGTCAATGGGTGGAGTATTTACGGTAAACTGCCCACTTGGCAGTACATCAAGTGTATCATATGCC
AAGTACGCCCCCTATTGACGTCAATGACGGTAAATGGCCCGCCTGGCATTATGCCCAGTACATGACCTTA
TGGGACTTTCCTACTTGGCAGTACATCTACGTATTAGTCATCGCTATTACCATGGTGATGCGGTTTTGGC
AGTACATCAATGGGCGTGGATAGCGGTTTGACTCACGGGGATTTCCAAGTCTCCACCCCATTGACGTCAA
TGGGAGTTTGTTTTGGCACCAAAATCAACGGGACTTTCCAAAATGTCGTAACAACTCCGCCCCATTGACG
CAAATGGGCGGTAGGCGTGTACGGTGGGAGGTCTATATAAGCAGAGCTCTCTGGCTAACTAGAGAACCCA
CTGCTTACTGGCTTATCGAAATTAATACGACTCACTATAGGGAGACCCAAGCTGGCTAGCGTTTAAACGG
GCCCTCTAGAATTATCGATCCGGAGGTACCCGGGCGGCCGCATGGGTGCGCGTGCGTCTGGTTCTAAATC
TGGCTCCGGCTCTGACTCTGGTAGCAAAATGGAAGAGCTGTTCAAGAAACACAAGATCGTTGCCGTGCTG
CGTGCCAATAGTGTGGAAGAAGCGAAAAAGAAAGCGCTGGCGGTTTTCCTGGGCGGCGTTCATCTGATTG
AAATTACCTTTACCGTGCCGGATGCGGATACCGTGATTAAGGAACTGAGCTTTCTGAAGGAAATGGGCGC
GATTATTGGTGCGGGCACCGTGACCAGCGTGGAGCAGTGCCGTAAAGCGGTGGAAAGTGGCGCCGAATTC
ATTGTGAGTCCGCACCTGGACGAGGAAATTAGCCAATTTTGCAAGGAGAAGGGTGTGTTCTATATGCCAG
GCGTTATGACCCCGACCGAACTGGTGAAAGCCATGAAACTGGGCCATACCATCTTAAAACTGTTTCCGGG
TGAGGTGGTGGGTCCGCAGTTTGTTAAAGCGATGAAAGGTCCGTTTCCGAATGTGAAATTTGTGCCAACC
GGCGGTGTTAATCTGGACAATGTGTGCGAATGGTTCAAAGCGGGCGTGCTGGCCGTGGGCGTGGGCAGCG
CGTTAGTGAAAGGCACCCCGGTGGAAGTGGCGGAAAAGGCCAAGGCGTTCGTTGAGAAGATTCGTGGCTG
CACCGAACAGAAACTGATTAGCGAAGAAGATCTGCAGTCTCGTCCGGAACCGACCGCACCGCCGGAAGAA
TCTTTCCGTTCTGGTGTTGAAACCACCACGCCACCGCAAAAACAGGAGCCGATCGACAAAGAACTGTACC
CGCTGACCTCTCTGCGTTCTCTGTTCGGTAACGACCCGTCTTCTCAGTGACTCGAGAAGCTTGCTAGCAG
ATCTTTTTCCCTCTGCCAAAAATTATGGGGACATCATGAAGCCCCTTGAGCACTTAAGTTTAAACCGCTG
ATCAGCCTCGACTGTGCCTTCTAGTTGCCAGCCATCTGTTGTTTGCCCCTCCCCCGTGCCTTCCTTGACC
CTGGAAGGTGCCACTCCCACTGTCCTTTCCTAATAAAATGAGGAAATTGCATCGCATTGTCTGAGTAGGT
GTCATTCTATTCTGGGGGGTGGGGTGGGGCAGGACAGCAAGGGGGAGGATTGGGAAGACAATAGCAGGCA
TGCTGGGGATGCGGTGGGCTCTATGGCTTCTGAGGCGGAAAGAACCAGCTGGGGCTCTAGGGGGTATCCC
C
[124 nt withheld, positions 2172-2295]
C
[91 nt withheld, positions 2297-2387]
A
[49 nt withheld, positions 2389-2437]
CCTTTGACGTTGGAGTCCACGTTCTTT
[37 nt withheld, positions 2465-2501]
ACCCTATCTCGGTCTATTCTTTTGATTTATAAGGGATTTTGCCGATTTCGGCCTATTGGTTAAAAAATGA
GCTGATTTAACAAAAATTTAACGCGAATTAATTCTGTGGAATGTGTGTCAGTTAGGGTGTGGAAAGTCCC
CAGGCTCCCCAGCAGGCAGAAGTATGCAAAGCATGCATCTCAATTAGTCAGCAACCAGGTGTGGAAAGTC
CCCAGGCTCCCCAGCAGGCAGAAGTATGCAAAGCATGCATCTCAATTAGTCAGCAACCATAGTCCCGCCC
CTAACTCCGCCCATCCCGCCCCTAACTCCGCCCAGTTCCGCCCATTCTCCGCCCCATGGCTGACTAATTT
TTTTTATTTATGCAGAGGCCGAGGCCGCCTCTGCCTCTGAGCTATTCCAGAAGTAGTGAGGAGGCTTTTT
TGGAGGCCTAGGCTTTTGCAAAAAGCTCCCGGGAGCTTGTATATCCATTTTCGGATCTGATCAAGAGACA
GGATGAGGATCGTTTCGCATGATTGAACAAGATGGATTGCACGCAGGTTCTCCGGCCGCTTGGGTGGAGA
GGCTATTCGGCTATGACTGGGCACAACAGACAATCGGCTGCTCTGATGCCGCCGTGTTCCGGCTGTCAGC
GCAGGGGCGCCCGGTTCTTTTTGTCAAGACCGACCTGTCCGGTGCCCTGAATGAACTGCAGGACGAGGCA
GCGCGGCTATCGTGGCTGGCCACGACGGGCGTTCCTTGCGCAGCTGTGCTCGACGTTGTCACTGAAGCGG
GAAGGGACTGGCTGCTATTGGGCGAAGTGCCGGGGCAGGATCTCCTGTCATCTCACCTTGCTCCTGCCGA
GAAAGTATCCATCATGGCTGATGCAATGCGGCGGCTGCATACGCTTGATCCGGCTACCTGCCCATTCGAC
CACCAAGCGAAACATCGCATCGAGCGAGCACGTACTCGGATGGAAGCCGGTCTTGTCGATCAGGATGATC
TGGACGAAGAGCATCAGGGGCTCGCGCCAGCCGAACTGTTCGCCAGGCTCAAGGCGCGCATGCCCGACGG
CGAGGATCTCGTCGTGACCCATGGCGATGCCTGCTTGCCGAATATCATGGTGGAAAATGGCCGCTTTTCT
GGATTCATCGACTGTGGCCGGCTGGGTGTGGCGGACCGCTATCAGGACATAGCGTTGGCTACCCGTGATA
TTGCTGAAGAGCTTGGCGGCGAATGGGCTGACCGCTTCCTCGTGCTTTACGGTATCGCCGCTCCCGATTC
GCAGCGCATCGCCTTCTATCGCCTTCTTGACGAGTTCTTCTGAGCGGGACTCTGGGGTTCGAAATGACCG
ACCAAGCGACGCCCAACCTGCCATCACGAGATTTCGATTCCACCGCCGCCTTCTATGAAAGGTTGGGCTT
CGGAATCGTTTTCCGGGACGCCGGCTGGATGATCCTCCAGCGCGGGGATCTCATGCTGGAGTTCTTCGCC
CACCCCAACTTGTTTATTGCAGCTTATAATGGTTACAAATAAAGCAATAGCATCACAAATTTCACAAATA
AAGCATTTTTTTCACTGCATTCTAGTTGTGGTTTGTCCAAACTCATCAATGTATCTTATCATGTCTGTAT
ACCGTCGACCTCTAGCTAGAGCTTGGCGTAATCATGGTCATAGCTGTTTCCTGTGTGAAATTGTTATCCG
CTCACAATTCCACACAACATACGAGCCGGAAGCATAAAGTGTAAAGCCTGGGGTGCCTAATGAGTGAGCT
AACTCACATTAATTGCGTTGCGCTCACTGCCCGCTTTCCAGTCGGGAAACCTGTCGTGCCAGCTGCATTA
ATGAATCGGCCAACGCGCGGGGAGAGGCGGTTTGCGTATTGGGCGCTCTTCCGCTTCCTCGCTCACTGAC
TCGCTGCGCTCGGTCGTTCGGCTGCGGCGAGCGGTATCAGCTCACTCAAAGGCGGTAATACGGTTATCCA
CAGAATCAGGGGATAACGCAGGAAAGAACATGTGAGCAAAAGGCCAGCAAAAGGCCAGGAACCGTAAAAA
GGCCGCGTTGCTGGCGTTTTTCCATAGGCTCCGCCCCCCTGACGAGCATCACAAAAATCGACGCTCAAGT
CAGAGGTGGCGAAACCCGACAGGACTATAAAGATACCAGGCGTTTCCCCCTGGAAGCTCCCTCGTGCGCT
CTCCTGTTCCGACCCTGCCGCTTACCGGATACCTGTCCGCCTTTCTCCCTTCGGGAAGCGTGGCGCTTTC
TCATAGCTCACGCTGTAGGTATCTCAGTTCGGTGTAGGTCGTTCGCTCCAAGCTGGGCTGTGTGCACGAA
CCCCCCGTTCAGCCCGACCGCTGCGCCTTATCCGGTAACTATCGTCTTGAGTCCAACCCGGTAAGACACG
ACTTATCGCCACTGGCAGCAGCCACTGGTAACAGGATTAGCAGAGCGAGGTATGTAGGCGGTGCTACAGA
GTTCTTGAAGTGGTGGCCTAACTACGGCTACACTAGAAGAACAGTATTTGGTATCTGCGCTCTGCTGAAG
CCAGTTACCTTCGGAAAAAGAGTTGGTAGCTCTTGATCCGGCAAACAAACCACCGCTGGTAGCGGTGGTT
TTTTTGTTTGCAAGCAGCAGATTACGCGCAGAAAAAAAGGATCTCAAGAAGATCCTTTGATCTTTTCTAC
GGGGTCTGACGCTCAGTGGAACGAAAACTCACGTTAAGGGATTTTGGTCATGAGATTATCAAAAAGGATC
TTCACCTAGATCCTTTTAAATTAAAAATGAAGTTTTAAATCAATCTAAAGTATATATGAGTAAACTTGGT
CTGACAGTTACCAATGCTTAATCAGTGAGGCACCTATCTCAGCGATCTGTCTATTTCGTTCATCCATAGT
TGCCTGACTCCCCGTCGTGTAGATAACTACGATACGGGAGGGCTTACCATCTGGCCCCAGTGCTGCAATG
ATACCGCGAGACCCACGCTCACCGGCTCCAGATTTATCAGCAATAAACCAGCCAGCCGGAAGGGCCGAGC
GCAGAAGTGGTCCTGCAACTTTATCCGCCTCCATCCAGTCTATTAATTGTTGCCGGGAAGCTAGAGTAAG
TAGTTCGCCAGTTAATAGTTTGCGCAACGTTGTTGCCATTGCTACAGGCATCGTGGTGTCACGCTCGTCG
TTTGGTATGGCTTCATTCAGCTCCGGTTCCCAACGATCAAGGCGAGTTACATGATCCCCCATGTTGTGCA
AAAAAGCGGTTAGCTCCTTCGGTCCTCCGATCGTTGTCAGAAGTAAGTTGGCCGCAGTGTTATCACTCAT
GGTTATGGCAGCACTGCATAATTCTCTTACTGTCATGCCATCCGTAAGATGCTTTTCTGTGACTGGTGAG
TACTCAACCAAGTCATTCTGAGAATAGTGTATGCGGCGACCGAGTTGCTCTTGCCCGGCGTCAATACGGG
ATAATACCGCGCCACATAGCAGAACTTTAAAAGTGCTCATCATTGGAAAACGTTCTTCGGGGCGAAAACT
CTCAAGGATCTTACCGCTGTTGAGATCCAGTTCGATGTAACCCACTCGTGCACCCAACTGATCTTCAGCA
TCTTTTACTTTCACCAGCGTTTCTGGGTGAGCAAAAACAGGAAGGCAAAATGCCGCAAAAAAGGGAATAA
GGGCGACACGGAAATGTTGAATACTCATACTCTTCCTTTTTCAATATTATTGAAGCATTTATCAGGGTTA
TTGTCTCATGAGCGGATACATATTTGAATGTATTTAGAAAAATAAACAAATAGGGGTTCCGCGCACATTT
CCCCGAAAAGTGCCACCTGACGTC
Features (pLannotate 1.2.2; 20 found; start..end, strand, type, name):
     28..80      -  misc_feature   bom (fragment): basis of mobility region from pBR322
    235..614     +  enhancer       CMV enhancer: human cytomegalovirus immediate early enhancer
    615..818     +  promoter       CMV promoter: human cytomegalovirus (CMV) immediate early promoter
    814..847     +  LTR            5' LTR (truncated) (fragment): truncated 5' long terminal repeat (LTR) from HIV-1
    863..881     +  promoter       T7 promoter: promoter for bacteriophage T7 RNA polymerase
   1642..1797    +  CDS            gag (fragment): GAG_HV1H2 - Experimental evidence at protein level: Swiss-Prot protein existence level 1. [p6-gag]: Plays a role in budding of the assembled particle by interacting with the host class E VPS proteins TSG101 and PDCD6IP/AIP1. From Human immunodeficiency virus type 1 group M subtype B (isolate HXB2) (HIV-1).
   1902..2126    +  polyA_signal   bGH poly(A) signal: bovine growth hormone polyadenylation signal
   2130..2151    +  promoter       SV40 promoter (fragment): SV40 enhancer and early promoter
   2172..2600    +  rep_origin     f1 ori (sequence partly withheld): f1 bacteriophage origin of replication; arrow indicates direction of (+) strand synthesis
   2614..2943    +  promoter       SV40 promoter: SV40 enhancer and early promoter
   3010..3801    +  CDS            neo: KKA2_KLEPN - Also known as kan, nptII. Experimental evidence at protein level: Swiss-Prot protein existence level 1. Resistance to kanamycin, neomycin, paromomycin, ribostamycin, butirosin and gentamicin B. From Klebsiella pneumoniae.
   3825..3983    +  CDS            ble (fragment): BLE_KLEPN - Experimental evidence at protein level: Swiss-Prot protein existence level 1. Binding protein with a strong affinity to the bleomycin family of antibiotics. Binds to CL990; an antimitotic-antibiotic compound. From Klebsiella pneumoniae.
   3978..4099    +  polyA_signal   SV40 poly(A) signal: SV40 polyadenylation signal
   4172..4188    -  protein_bind   lac operator: The lac repressor binds to the lac operator to inhibit transcription in E. coli. This inhibition can be relieved by adding lactose or isopropyl-β-D-thiogalactopyranoside (IPTG). lac repressor encoded by lacI
   4196..4226    -  promoter       lac promoter: promoter for the E. coli lac operon
   4241..4262    -  protein_bind   CAP binding site: CAP binding activates transcription in the presence of cAMP. E. coli catabolite activator protein
   4275..4367    -  CDS            lacI (fragment): lac repressor; lacI; The lac repressor binds to the lac operator to inhibit transcription in E. coli. This inhibition can be relieved by adding lactose or isopropyl-β-D-thiogalactopyranoside (IPTG).
   4550..5138    -  rep_origin     ori: high-copy-number ColE1/pMB1/pBR322/pUC origin of replication
   5309..6169    -  CDS            AmpR: β-lactamase; bla; confers resistance to ampicillin, carbenicillin, and related antibiotics
   6170..6274    -  promoter       AmpR promoter: bla
