[The description below was written by a language model from this plasmid's Addgene catalogue record and pLannotate feature annotations shown in this document.]
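Description:
pCMV-EPN-01* is a 6.3 kb mammalian expression plasmid built on a pCMV(WT) backbone. It is maintained in E. coli through a high-copy ColE1/pUC-type origin and an ampicillin resistance gene (β-lactamase with its own promoter). An SV40 early promoter drives a neomycin phosphotransferase cassette ending in an SV40 polyadenylation signal, which allows G418 selection of transfected mammalian cells. The backbone also carries an f1 phage origin, along with short lac promoter/operator, lacI and bom remnants that appear to be cloning vestiges with no stated role.

The payload is an 849 bp synthetic open reading frame, EPN-01*, cloned between NdeI and XhoI sites and carrying a Myc tag. Transcription comes from the human CMV immediate-early enhancer and promoter and terminates at the bovine growth hormone polyadenylation signal. A T7 promoter lies just upstream of the insert and serves as a sequencing primer site. The automated annotation recognises only one segment of the insert, a fragment matching the p6 region of HIV-1 Gag, which recruits the host factors TSG101 and ALIX to promote budding. The rest of the designed coding sequence is unannotated, and the record does not detail its other domains.

The associated publication concerns designed proteins that induce the formation of nanocage-containing extracellular vesicles, and the plasmid is used to express EPN-01* in cultured mammalian cells. The depositor notes that this starred version retains a methionine at position 20. This residue acts as an internal start codon and produces a doublet on western blots. The related EPN-01 construct carries an M20I substitution at this position.
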