Addgene plasmid #80039: pCMV-EPN-01*
Purpose: Expression of EPN-01*
Depositing lab: Wesley Sundquist. Publication: Designed proteins induce the formation of nanocage-containing extracellular vesicles. Votteler J, Ogohara C, Yi S, Hsia Y, Nattermann U, Belnap DM, King NP, Sundquist WI. Nature. 2016 Dec 8;540(7632):292-295. doi: 10.1038/nature20607. Epub 2016 Nov 30. PubMed 27919066.
Backbone
  Vector backbone: pCMV(WT)
  Backbone manufacturer: ...
  Backbone size w/o insert (bp): 5478
  Total vector size (bp): 6305
  Vector type: Mammalian Expression
  Selectable markers: Neomycin (select with G418)
Growth in bacteria
  Bacterial resistance: Ampicillin, 100 μg/mL
  Growth temperature: 37°C
  Growth strain: DH5alpha
  Copy number: High Copy
Gene/Insert
  Gene/Insert name: EPN-01*
  Species: Synthetic
  Insert size (bp): 849
  Promoter: CMV
  Tag / fusion protein: Myc
  Cloning method: Restriction Enzyme; 5′ cloning site NdeI (not destroyed); 3′ cloning site XhoI (not destroyed)
  Sequencing primers: 5′ T7; 3′ BGHR
Terms and licenses: Academic/Nonprofit Terms; Industry Terms: Not Available to Industry
Depositor comments: EPN-01* contains an M at position 20, which functions as an internal start codon and appeared as a double band in western blots. EPN-01 (without the *) contain a M20I mutation when compared to EPN-01*
How to cite: pCMV-EPN-01* was a gift from Wesley Sundquist (Addgene plasmid # 80039 ; http://n2t.net/addgene:80039 ; RRID:Addgene_80039)
