>Addgene plasmid #80039 | pCMV-EPN-01* | addgene partial sequence | sequence record 157404 | T7 5'-TAATACGACTCACTATAGGG-3'
ATTATCGATCCGGAGGTACCCGGGCGGCCGCATGGGTGCGCGTGCGTCTGGTTCTAAATCTGGCTCCGGC
TCTGACTCTGGTAGCAAAATGGAAGAGCTGTTCAAGAAACACAAGATCGTTGCCGTGCTGCGTGCCAATA
GTGTGGAAGAAGCGAAAAAGAAAGCGCTGGCGGTTTTCCTGGGCGGCGTTCATCTGATTGAAATTACCTT
TACCGTGCCGGATGCGGATACCGTGATTAAGGAACTGAGCTTTCTGAAGGAAATGGGCGCGATTATTGGT
GCGGGCACCGTGACCAGCGTGGAGCAGTGCCGTAAAGCGGTGGAAAGTGGCGCCGAATTCATTGTGAGTC
CGCACCTGGACGAGGAAATTAGCCAATTTTGCAAGGAGAAGGGTGTGTTCTATATGCCAGGCGTTATGAC
CCCGACCGAACTGGTGAAAGCCATGAAACTGGGCCATACCATCTTAAAACTGTTTCCGGGTGAGGTGGTG
GGTCCGCAGTTTGTTAAAGCGATGAAAGGTCCGTTTCCGAATGTGAAATTTGTGCCAACCGGCGGTGTTA
ATCTGGACAATGTGTGCGAATGGTTCAAAGCGGGCGTGCTGGCCGTGGGCGTGGGCAGCGCGTTAGTGAA
AGGCACCCCGGTGGAAGTGGCGGAAAAGGCCAAGGCGTTCGTTGAGAAGATTCGTGGCTGCACCGAACAG
AAACTGATTAGCGAAGAAGATCTGCAGTCTCGTCCGGAACCGACCGCACCGCCGGAAGAATCTTTCCGTT
CTGGTGTTGAAACCACCACGCCACCGCAAA
