>Addgene plasmid #80039 | pCMV-EPN-01* | addgene partial sequence | sequence record 157405 | BGH-rev 5'-TAGAAGGCACAGTCGAGG-3'
GGGCTTCATGATGTCCCCATAATTTTTGGCAGAGGGAAAAAGATCTGCTAGCAAGCTTCTCGAGTCACTG
AGAAGACGGGTCGTTACCGAACAGAGAACGCAGAGAGGTCAGCGGGTACAGTTCTTTGTCGATCGGCTCC
TGTTTTTGCGGTGGCGTGGTGGTTTCAACACCAGAACGGAAAGATTCTTCCGGCGGTGCGGTCGGTTCCG
GACGAGACTGCAGATCTTCTTCGCTAATCAGTTTCTGTTCGGTGCAGCCACGAATCTTCTCAACGAACGC
CTTGGCCTTTTCCGCCACTTCCACCGGGGTGCCTTTCACTAACGCGCTGCCCACGCCCACGGCCAGCACG
CCCGCTTTGAACCATTCGCACACATTGTCCAGATTAACACCGCCGGTTGGCACAAATTTCACATTCGGAA
ACGGACCTTTCATCGCTTTAACAAACTGCGGACCCACCACCTCACCCGGAAACAGTTTTAAGATGGTATG
GCCCAGTTTCATGGCTTTCACCAGTTCGGTCGGGGTCATAACGCCTGGCATATAGAACACACCCTTCTCC
TTGCAAAATTGGCTAATTTCCTCGTCCAGGTGCGGACTCACAATGAATTCGGCGCCACTTTCCACCGCTT
TACGGCACTGCTCCACGCTGGTCACGGTGCCCGCACCAATAATCGCGCCCATTTCCTTCAGAAAGCTCAG
TTCCTTAATCACGGTATCCGCATCCGGCACGGTAAAGGTAATTTCAATCAGATGAACGCCGCCCAGGAAA
ACCGCCAGCGCTTTCTTTTTCGCTTCTTCCACACTATTGGCACGCAGCACGGCAACGATCTTGTGTTTCT
TGAACAGCTCTTCCATTTTGCTACCAGAGTCAGAGCCGGAGCCAGATTTAGAACCAGACGCACGCGCACC
